Addgene plasmid #145875: pAc5.1B-lambdaN-HA-DmHPat_1-225_A
Purpose: Insect Expression of DmHPat_1-225
Depositing lab: Elisa Izaurralde. Depositing organization: Max Planck Institute for Developmental Biology. Publication: HPat provides a link between deadenylation and decapping in metazoa. Haas G, Braun JE, Igreja C, Tritschler F, Nishihara T, Izaurralde E. J Cell Biol. 2010 Apr 19. 189(2):289-302. 10.1083/jcb.200910141 PubMed 20404111.
Backbone
  Vector backbone: Unknown
  Vector type: Insect Expression
Growth in bacteria
  Bacterial resistance: Ampicillin, 100 μg/mL
  Growth temperature: 37°C
  Growth strain: DH5alpha
  Copy number: Low Copy
Gene/Insert
  Gene/Insert name: DmHPat_1-225
  Species: D. melanogaster (fly)
  Mutation: one non silent mutation N218K compared to the sequence given by NCBI:NM_142335.2.
  Entrez Gene: Patr-1 (a.k.a. anon-WO0118547.282, BcDNA:LD27979, CG5208, Dmel\CG5208, HPat, LD27979)
  Cloning method: Unknown
Terms and licenses: Academic/Nonprofit Terms; Industry Terms: Not Available to Industry
Depositor comments: Plasmids from this collection were made available to the research community and donated after the lab closed. Please note that the sequence provided by the depositing laboratory may be theoretical/predicted or based on Sanger sequencing results. There may be discrepancies between sequencing results obtained by Addgene and the depositor sequence. If an Addgene verified sequence is not available, please contact before placing your order to request that our lab fully sequence the plasmid.
How to cite: pAc5.1B-lambdaN-HA-DmHPat_1-225_A was a gift from Elisa Izaurralde (Addgene plasmid # 145875 ; http://n2t.net/addgene:145875 ; RRID:Addgene_145875)
