[The description below was written by a language model from this plasmid's Addgene catalogue record and pLannotate feature annotations shown in this document.]
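Description:
pAc5.1B-lambdaN-HA-DmHPat_1-225_A is an insect-cell expression plasmid of about 6.2 kb. The catalogue lists its backbone as unknown, although the name points to a pAc5.1B-type vector and the annotated features fit that pattern. It is propagated in E. coli through a ColE1/pUC-family origin and selected with ampicillin via the β-lactamase gene and its own promoter. The record describes it as low copy, even though the origin is annotated as a high-copy type. Short annotated fragments of a tetracycline resistance gene and of SV40 large T antigen appear to be non-functional backbone remnants. No selectable marker for insect cells is annotated.

Expression is driven by the Drosophila melanogaster actin 5C promoter, a strong constitutive promoter commonly used in fly cell lines, and the transcript is terminated by an SV40 polyadenylation signal. The coding region begins with a short fragment of the bacteriophage lambda N protein, followed by an HA epitope (annotated as a partial 3xHA hit, consistent with a single copy). The unannotated region that follows presumably holds the insert, residues 1–225 of Drosophila HPat (Patr-1, CG5208). The insert carries one non-silent change, N218K, relative to the NCBI reference sequence. A V5 tag is annotated downstream, but the record does not say whether it is in frame with the insert or lies behind a stop codon.

The lambdaN peptide binds boxB RNA hairpins, so fusions of this kind are generally used to tether a protein to a boxB-containing reporter mRNA and measure its effect on that transcript. The associated publication concerns HPat as a link between deadenylation and decapping, so this N-terminal fragment was probably used to map the regions responsible for that activity, with the HA tag serving for detection.
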