Features (pLannotate 1.2.2; 10 found; start..end, strand, type, name):
     56..2568    +  promoter       Ac5 promoter: Drosophila melanogaster actin 5C promoter
   2588..2653    +  CDS            N (fragment): REGN_LAMBD - Experimental evidence at protein level: Swiss-Prot protein existence level 1. Plays a role as a transcriptional antitermination factor that allows the virus to initiate its lytic phase. Activates expression of the delayed viral early genes by modifying host RNA polymerase (RNAP) into a form that is resistant to termination signals. This antitermination function requires the host NusA protein which serves to stabilize the interaction between antitermination protein N and host RNA polymerase. From Escherichia phage lambda (Bacteriophage lambda).
   2678..2704    +  CDS            3xHA (fragment): three tandem HA epitope tags
   3445..3486    +  CDS            V5 tag: epitope tag from simian virus 5
   3586..3720    -  polyA_signal   SV40 poly(A) signal: SV40 polyadenylation signal
   3743..3827    -  CDS            large T antigen (fragment): large T antigen from SV40 (simian virus 40)
   3828..4298    +  CDS            TcR (fragment): tetracycline efflux protein; tet; confers resistance to tetracycline
   4342..4930    -  rep_origin     ori: high-copy-number ColE1/pMB1/pBR322/pUC origin of replication
   5101..5961    -  CDS            AmpR: β-lactamase; bla; confers resistance to ampicillin, carbenicillin, and related antibiotics
   5962..6066    -  promoter       AmpR promoter: bla
>Addgene plasmid #145875 | pAc5.1B-lambdaN-HA-DmHPat_1-225_A | depositor full sequence | sequence record 288320 | Full Sequence
CTTCAAGGAATTAATTCTATATTCTAAAAACACAAATGATACTTCTAAAAAAAATCATGAATGGCATCAA
CTCTGAATCAAATCTTTGCAGATGCACCTACTTCTCATTTCCACTGTCACATCATTTTTCCAGATCTCGC
TGCCTGTTATGTGGCCCACAAACCAAGACACGTTTTATGGCCATTAAAGCTGGCTGATCGTCGCCAAACA
CCAAATACATATCAATATGTACATTCGAGAAAGAAGCGATCAAAGAAGCGTCTTCGGGCGAGTAGGAGAA
TGCGGAGGAGAAGGAGAACGAGCTGATCTAGTATCTCTCCACAATCCAATGCCAACTGACCAACTGGCCA
TATTCGGAGCAATTTGAAGCCAATTTCCATCGCCTGGCGATCGCTCCATTCTTGGCTATATGTTTTTCAC
CGTTCCCGGGGCCATTTTCAAAGACTCGTCGGTAAGATAAGATTGTGTCACTCGCTGTCTCTCTTCATTT
GTCGAAGAATGCTGAGGAATTTCGCGATGACGTCGGCGAGTATTTTGAAGAATGAGAATAATTTGTATTT
ATACGAAAATCAGTTAGTGGAATTTTCTACAAAAACATGTTATCTATAGATAATTTTGTTGCAAAATATG
TTGACTATGACAAAGATTGTATGTATATACCTTTAATGTATTCTCATTTTCTTATGTATTTATAATGGCA
ATGATGATACTGATGATATTTTAAGATGATGCCAGACCACAGGCTGATTTCTGCGTCTTTTGCCGAACGC
AGTGCATGTGCGGTTGTTGTTTTTTGGAATAGTTTCAATTTTCGGACTGTCCGCTTTGATTTCAGTTTCT
TGGCTTATTCAAAAAGCAAAGTAAAGCCAAAAAAGCGAGATGGCAATACCAAATGCGGCAAAACGGTAGT
GGAAGGAAAGGGGTGCGGGGCAGCGGAAGGAAGGGTGGGGCGGGGCGTGGCGGGGTCTGTGGCTGGGCGC
GACGTCACCGACGTTGGAGCCACTCCTTTGACCATGTGTGCGTGTGTGTATTATTCGTGTCTCGCCACTC
GCCGGTTGTTTTTTTCTTTTTATCTCGCTCTCTCTAGCGCCATCTCGTACGCATGCTCAACGCACCGCAT
GTTGCCGTGTCCTTTATGCGTCATTTTGGCTCGAAATAGGCAATTATTTAAACAAAGATTAGTCAACGAA
AACGCTAAAATAAATAAGTCTACAATATGGTTACTTATTGCCATGTGTGTGCAGCCAACGATAGCAACAA
AAGCAACAACACAGTGGCTTTCCCTCTTTCACTTTTTGTTTGCAAGCGCGTGCGAGCAAGACGGCACGAC
CGGCAAACGCAATTACGCTGACAAAGAGCAGACGAAGTTTTGGCCGAAAAACATCAAGGCGCCTGATACG
AATGCATTTGCAATAACAATTGCGATATTTAATATTGTTTATGAAGCTGTTTGACTTCAAAACACACAAA
AAAAAAAATAAAACAAATTATTTGAAAGAGAATTAGGAATCGGACAGCTTATCGTTACGGGCTAACAGCA
CACCGAGACGAAATAGCTTACCTGACGTCACAGCCTCTGGAAGAACTGCCGCCAAGCAGAGAGAGAGAGA
AAAAGAGGGAGAGCAGCTTAGACCGCATGTGCTTGTGTGTGAGGCGTCTCTCTCTTCGTCTCCTGTTTGC
GCAAACGCATAGACTGCACTGAGAAAATCGATTACCTATTTTTTATGAATGAATATTTGCACTATTACTA
TTCAAAACTATTAAGATAGCAATCACATTCAATAGCCAAATACTATACCACCTGAGCGATGCAACGAAAT
GATCAATTTGAGCAAAAATGCTGCATATTTAGGACGGCATCATTATAGAAATGCTTCTTGCTGTGTACTT
TTCTCTCGTCTGGCAGCTGTTTCGCCGTTATTGTTAAAACCGGCTTAAGTTAGGTGTGTTTTCTACGACT
AGTGATGCCCCTACTAGAAGATGTGTGTTGCACAAATGTCCCTGAATAACCAATTTGAAGTGCAGATAGC
AGTAAACGTAAGCTAATATGAATATTATTTAACTGTAATGTTTTAATATCGCTGGACATTACTAATAAAC
CCACTATAAACACATGTACATATGTATGTTTTGGCATACAATGAGTAGTTGGGGAAAAAATGTGTAAAAG
CACCGTGACCATCACAGCATAAAGATAACCAGCTGAAGTATCGAATATGAGTAACCCCCAAATTGAATCA
CATGCCGCAACTGATAGGACCCATGGAAGTACACTCTTCATGGCGATATACAAGACACACACAAGCACGA
ACACCCAGTTGCGGAGGAAATTCTCCGTAAATGAAAACCCAATCGGCGAACAATTCATACCCATATATGG
TAAAAGTTTTGAACGCGACTTGAGAGCGGAGAGCATTGCGGCTGATAAGGTTTTAGCGCTAAGCGGGCTT
TATAAAACGGGCTGCGGGACCAGTTTTCATATCACTACCGTTTGAGTTCTTGTGCTGTGTGGATACTCCT
CCCGACACAAAGCCGCTCCATCAGCCAGCAGTCGTCTAATCCAGAGACCCCGGATCGGGGTACCAACATG
GACGCACAAACACGACGACGTGAGCGTCGCGCTGAGAAACAAGCTCAATGGAAAGCTGCAAACGGTGGAT
CTCCTCCACATATGGCTTACCCATACGATGTTCCAGATTACGCTCCTCCAAGCTTGAATTCTGCAGATAT
CATGGATGACTCGTTTTTCGGCTTTGACACGAATCTACCGGACGAAGATGGTGGCGATGGACGCATCGTC
GAGGCGGAATACGATGCCCTCAATGACGAAACCTTTGGATCCGCTATAAATGGCGACTGGGAGGAAGCCC
ATGAGACGATGGTACGCCTGGGCGGGAATGGCGAAAGGGTGCGGAAGCGACCCGCGGAATCTAGTGGAAA
TACGGATTTTGCCGATCAGGGAAATGGTGCCTTCCTGCGACACGCTAATCCGCTATCATCGGCGCCCTCT
TCAAGCGGCTCCACTCCGGCCCCTTTGAATGCCCCCTTCCGACAGTCTCGTCACATAGGGGACTCGGACT
TGGAGCTAAACATTTCCTCCATGAAGTTGGACGACATGGACCTGTCCTCTTTCACCACTGATAGCGAAGC
CGGTGGGCTGAGCAACCGCATTAAGCTGGACTCCGGGGTCTGGGGATCACAGCCGTTTCCCAACAACCAA
CATTTGTTCCGCGAGCCTATGCGCAGCGCCTTCAAGCCACAGCAGCAGCAACATCAGCAGCACCAACCAC
AACAAATGAAGCCACCGCAGGAAGCGAATGCCAACTTTGCACTGAATCCACAGCCTTTTCCAAAAATTAC
AACTCTCGAGGATATAGAGCGCAAAATGATCATTCAGCAGGCCATTTAGGCGGCCGCTCGAGTCTAGAGG
GCCCGCGGTTCGAAGGTAAGCCTATCCCTAACCCTCTCCTCGGTCTCGATTCTACGCGTACCGGTCATCA
TCACCATCACCATTGAGTTTAAACCCGCTGATCAGCCTCGACTGTGCCTTCTAAGGCCTGAGCTCGCTGA
TCAGCCTCGATCGAGGATCCAGACATGATAAGATACATTGATGAGTTTGGACAAACCACAACTAGAATGC
AGTGAAAAAAATGCTTTATTTGTGAAATTTGTGATGCTATTGCTTTATTTGTAACCATTATAAGCTGCAA
TAAACAAGTTAACAACAACAATTGCATTCATTTTATGTTTCAGGTTCAGGGGGAGGTGTGGGAGGTTTTT
TAAAGCAAGTAAAACCTCTACAAATGTGGTATGGCTGATTATGATCAGTCGACCGATGCCCTTGAGAGCC
TTCAACCCAGTCAGCTCCTTCCGGTGGGCGCGGGGCATGACTATCGTCGCCGCACTTATGACTGTCTTCT
TTATCATGCAACTCGTAGGACAGGTGCCGGCAGCGCTCTGGGTCATTTTCGGCGAGGACCGCTTTCGCTG
GAGCGCGACGATGATCGGCCTGTCGCTTGCGGTATTCGGAATCTTGCACGCCCTCGCTCAAGCCTTCGTC
ACTGGTCCCGCCACCAAACGTTTCGGCGAGAAGCAGGCCATTATCGCCGGCATGGCGGCCGACGCGCTGG
GCTACGTCTTGCTGGCGTTCGCGACGCGAGGCTGGATGGCCTTCCCCATTATGATTCTTCTCGCTTCCGG
CGGCATCGGGATGCCCGCGTTGCAGGCCATGCTGTCCAGGCAGGTAGATGACGACCATCAGGGACAGCTT
CAAGGATCGCTCGCGGCTCTTACCAGCCAGCAAAAGGCCAGGAACCGTAAAAAGGCCGCGTTGCTGGCGT
TTTTCCATAGGCTCCGCCCCCCTGACGAGCATCACAAAAATCGACGCTCAAGTCAGAGGTGGCGAAACCC
GACAGGACTATAAAGATACCAGGCGTTTCCCCCTGGAAGCTCCCTCGTGCGCTCTCCTGTTCCGACCCTG
CCGCTTACCGGATACCTGTCCGCCTTTCTCCCTTCGGGAAGCGTGGCGCTTTCTCAATGCTCACGCTGTA
GGTATCTCAGTTCGGTGTAGGTCGTTCGCTCCAAGCTGGGCTGTGTGCACGAACCCCCCGTTCAGCCCGA
CCGCTGCGCCTTATCCGGTAACTATCGTCTTGAGTCCAACCCGGTAAGACACGACTTATCGCCACTGGCA
GCAGCCACTGGTAACAGGATTAGCAGAGCGAGGTATGTAGGCGGTGCTACAGAGTTCTTGAAGTGGTGGC
CTAACTACGGCTACACTAGAAGGACAGTATTTGGTATCTGCGCTCTGCTGAAGCCAGTTACCTTCGGAAA
AAGAGTTGGTAGCTCTTGATCCGGCAAACAAACCACCGCTGGTAGCGGTGGTTTTTTTGTTTGCAAGCAG
CAGATTACGCGCAGAAAAAAAGGATCTCAAGAAGATCCTTTGATCTTTTCTACGGGGTCTGACGCTCAGT
GGAACGAAAACTCACGTTAAGGGATTTTGGTCATGAGATTATCAAAAAGGATCTTCACCTAGATCCTTTT
AAATTAAAAATGAAGTTTTAAATCAATCTAAAGTATATATGAGTAAACTTGGTCTGACAGTTACCAATGC
TTAATCAGTGAGGCACCTATCTCAGCGATCTGTCTATTTCGTTCATCCATAGTTGCCTGACTCCCCGTCG
TGTAGATAACTACGATACGGGAGGGCTTACCATCTGGCCCCAGTGCTGCAATGATACCGCGAGACCCACG
CTCACCGGCTCCAGATTTATCAGCAATAAACCAGCCAGCCGGAAGGGCCGAGCGCAGAAGTGGTCCTGCA
ACTTTATCCGCCTCCATCCAGTCTATTAATTGTTGCCGGGAAGCTAGAGTAAGTAGTTCGCCAGTTAATA
GTTTGCGCAACGTTGTTGCCATTGCTGCAGGCATCGTGGTGTCACGCTCGTCGTTTGGTATGGCTTCATT
CAGCTCCGGTTCCCAACGATCAAGGCGAGTTACATGATCCCCCATGTTGTGCAAAAAAGCGGTTAGCTCC
TTCGGTCCTCCGATCGTTGTCAGAAGTAAGTTGGCCGCAGTGTTATCACTCATGGTTATGGCAGCACTGC
ATAATTCTCTTACTGTCATGCCATCCGTAAGATGCTTTTCTGTGACTGGTGAGTACTCAACCAAGTCATT
CTGAGAATAGTGTATGCGGCGACCGAGTTGCTCTTGCCCGGCGTCAACACGGGATAATACCGCGCCACAT
AGCAGAACTTTAAAAGTGCTCATCATTGGAAAACGTTCTTCGGGGCGAAAACTCTCAAGGATCTTACCGC
TGTTGAGATCCAGTTCGATGTAACCCACTCGTGCACCCAACTGATCTTCAGCATCTTTTACTTTCACCAG
CGTTTCTGGGTGAGCAAAAACAGGAAGGCAAAATGCCGCAAAAAAGGGAATAAGGGCGACACGGAAATGT
TGAATACTCATACTCTTCCTTTTTCAATATTATTGAAGCATTTATCAGGGTTATTGTCTCATGAGCGGAT
ACATATTTGAATGTATTTAGAAAAATAAACAAATAGGGGTTCCGCGCACATTTCCCCGAAAAGTGCCACC
TGACGTCTAAGAAACCATTATTATCATGACATTAACCTATAAAAATAGGCGTATCACGAGGCCCTTTCGT
